>Addgene plasmid #37087 | pAAV-Ef1a-DO-NpHR3.0-eYFP-WPRE-pA | depositor full sequence | sequence record 50205 | pAAV-Ef1a-DO-NpHR3.0-eYFP-WPRE-pA sequence 7318 bps
CCTGCAGGCAGCTGCGCGCTCGCTCGCTCACTGAGGCCGCCCGGGCAAAGCCCGGGCGTCGGGCGACCTT
TGGTCGCCCGGCCTCAGTGAGCGAGCGAGCGCGCAGAGAGGGAGTGGCCAACTCCATCACTAGGGGTTCC
TGCGGCCGCACGCGTAAGCTTTGCAAAGATGGATAAAGTTTTAAACAGAGAGGAATCTTTGCAGCTAATG
GACCTTCTAGGTCTTGAAAGGAGTGGGAATTGGCTCCGGTGCCCGTCAGTGGGCAGAGCGCACATCGCCC
ACAGTCCCCGAGAAGTTGGGGGGAGGGGTCGGCAATTGAACCGGTGCCTAGAGAAGGTGGCGCGGGGTAA
ACTGGGAAAGTGATGTCGTGTACTGGCTCCGCCTTTTTCCCGAGGGTGGGGGAGAACCGTATATAAGTGC
AGTAGTCGCCGTGAACGTTCTTTTTCGCAACGGGTTTGCCGCCAGAACACAGGTAAGTGCCGTGTGTGGT
TCCCGCGGGCCTGGCCTCTTTACGGGTTATGGCCCTTGCGTGCCTTGAATTACTTCCACTGGCTGCAGTA
CGTGATTCTTGATCCCGAGCTTCGGGTTGGAAGTGGGTGGGAGAGTTCGAGGCCTTGCGCTTAAGGAGCC
CCTTCGCCTCGTGCTTGAGTTGAGGCCTGGCCTGGGCGCTGGGGCCGCCGCGTGCGAATCTGGTGGCACC
TTCGCGCCTGTCTCGCTGCTTTCGATAAGTCTCTAGCCATTTAAAATTTTTGATGACCTGCTGCGACGCT
TTTTTTCTGGCAAGATAGTCTTGTAAATGCGGGCCAAGATCTGCACACTGGTATTTCGGTTTTTGGGGCC
GCGGGCGGCGACGGGGCCCGTGCGTCCCAGCGCACATGTTCGGCGAGGCGGGGCCTGCGAGCGCGGCCAC
CGAGAATCGGACGGGGGTAGTCTCAAGCTGGCCGGCCTGCTCTGGTGCCTGGCCTCGCGCCGCCGTGTAT
CGCCCCGCCCTGGGCGGCAAGGCTGGCCCGGTCGGCACCAGTTGCGTGAGCGGAAAGATGGCCGCTTCCC
GGCCCTGCTGCAGGGAGCTCAAAATGGAGGACGCGGCGCTCGGGAGAGCGGGCGGGTGAGTCACCCACAC
AAAGGAAAAGGGCCTTTCCGTCCTCAGCCGTCGCTTCATGTGACTCCACGGAGTACCGGGCGCCGTCCAG
GCACCTCGATTAGTTCTCGAGCTTTTGGAGTACGTCGTCTTTAGGTTGGGGGGAGGGGTTTTATGCGATG
GAGTTTCCCCACACTGAGTGGGTGGAGACTGAAGTTAGGCCAGCTTGGCACTTGATGTAATTCTCCTTGG
AATTTGCCCTTTTTGAGTTTGGATCTTGGTTCATTCTCAAGCCTCAGACAGTGGTTCAAAGTTTTTTTCT
TCCATTTCAGGTGTCGTGAGGTACCGGATCCTCTAGAGTCGACTCCGGAATAACTTCGTATAGGATACTT
TATACGAAGTTATGCAGAATGGTAGCTGGATTGTAGCTGCTATTAGCAATATGAAACCTCTTAATAACTT
CGTATAGCATACATTATACGAAGTTATGGCGCGCCTTATCTAGATTTAGCCACCATGACAGAGACCCTGC
CTCCCGTGACCGAGAGTGCCGTGGCCCTTCAAGCCGAGGTTACCCAAAGGGAGTTGTTCGAGTTCGTGCT
GAACGACCCTTTGCTTGCAAGCAGTCTCTATATCAACATCGCACTTGCAGGACTGAGTATACTGCTGTTC
GTTTTTATGACCCGAGGACTCGATGATCCACGGGCAAAACTTATTGCTGTGTCAACCATCCTTGTGCCTG
TCGTCAGCATTGCCTCCTACACTGGATTGGCGAGCGGCCTGACAATTTCCGTTCTTGAAATGCCAGCGGG
CCATTTTGCAGAAGGCAGCTCAGTGATGCTGGGAGGAGAAGAGGTAGATGGTGTAGTCACCATGTGGGGA
CGGTATCTCACCTGGGCACTTTCCACGCCCATGATTCTCCTCGCTCTGGGTCTCCTGGCCGGAAGCAATG
CTACAAAGCTCTTCACAGCTATCACTTTCGATATCGCTATGTGCGTGACTGGCCTTGCCGCGGCCCTGAC
TACCTCCTCCCACCTCATGAGATGGTTCTGGTACGCTATCAGTTGTGCATGCTTTCTGGTGGTCTTGTAT
ATCCTGCTGGTGGAGTGGGCACAGGACGCCAAAGCCGCGGGAACCGCTGACATGTTCAATACCCTGAAGC
TGTTGACAGTAGTGATGTGGCTGGGGTATCCAATTGTGTGGGCTCTTGGAGTCGAGGGTATCGCGGTGTT
GCCCGTTGGGGTGACGAGCTGGGGATATTCTTTCCTGGATATCGTGGCAAAGTACATTTTCGCATTCTTG
CTCCTGAACTATCTGACGTCAAACGAATCTGTCGTGTCCGGCAGCATTTTGGATGTTCCATCTGCTTCTG
GGACCCCGGCTGATGATGCGGCCGCCAAGAGCAGGATCACCAGCGAGGGCGAGTACATCCCCCTGGACCA
GATCGACATCAACGTGGTGAGCAAGGGCGAGGAGCTGTTCACCGGGGTGGTGCCCATCCTGGTCGAGCTG
GACGGCGACGTAAACGGCCACAAGTTCAGCGTGTCCGGCGAGGGCGAGGGCGATGCCACCTACGGCAAGC
TGACCCTGAAGTTCATCTGCACCACCGGCAAGCTGCCCGTGCCCTGGCCCACCCTCGTGACCACCTTCGG
CTACGGCCTGCAGTGCTTCGCCCGCTACCCCGACCACATGAAGCAGCACGACTTCTTCAAGTCCGCCATG
CCCGAAGGCTACGTCCAGGAGCGCACCATCTTCTTCAAGGACGACGGCAACTACAAGACCCGCGCCGAGG
TGAAGTTCGAGGGCGACACCCTGGTGAACCGCATCGAGCTGAAGGGCATCGACTTCAAGGAGGACGGCAA
CATCCTGGGGCACAAGCTGGAGTACAACTACAACAGCCACAACGTCTATATCATGGCCGACAAGCAGAAG
AACGGCATCAAGGTGAACTTCAAGATCCGCCACAACATCGAGGACGGCAGCGTGCAGCTCGCCGACCACT
ACCAGCAGAACACCCCCATCGGCGACGGCCCCGTGCTGCTGCCCGACAACCACTACCTGAGCTACCAGTC
CGCCCTGAGCAAAGACCCCAACGAGAAGCGCGATCACATGGTCCTGCTGGAGTTCGTGACCGCCGCCGGG
ATCACTCTCGGCATGGACGAGCTGTACAAGTTCTGCTACGAGAACGAGGTGTAAGGTGGCGGTGGCGACC
GGTAGCGCTAGCATAACTTCGTATAAAGTATCCTATACGAAGTTATTTGCCTTAACCCAGAAATTATCAC
TGTTATTCTTTAGAATGGTGCAAAGAATAACTTCGTATAATGTATGCTATACGAAGTTATGAATTCGATA
TCAAGCTTATCGATAATCAACCTCTGGATTACAAAATTTGTGAAAGATTGACTGGTATTCTTAACTATGT
TGCTCCTTTTACGCTATGTGGATACGCTGCTTTAATGCCTTTGTATCATGCTATTGCTTCCCGTATGGCT
TTCATTTTCTCCTCCTTGTATAAATCCTGGTTGCTGTCTCTTTATGAGGAGTTGTGGCCCGTTGTCAGGC
AACGTGGCGTGGTGTGCACTGTGTTTGCTGACGCAACCCCCACTGGTTGGGGCATTGCCACCACCTGTCA
GCTCCTTTCCGGGACTTTCGCTTTCCCCCTCCCTATTGCCACGGCGGAACTCATCGCCGCCTGCCTTGCC
CGCTGCTGGACAGGGGCTCGGCTGTTGGGCACTGACAATTCCGTGGTGTTGTCGGGGAAATCATCGTCCT
TTCCTTGGCTGCTCGCCTATGTTGCCACCTGGATTCTGCGCGGGACGTCCTTCTGCTACGTCCCTTCGGC
CCTCAATCCAGCGGACCTTCCTTCCCGCGGCCTGCTGCCGGCTCTGCGGCCTCTTCCGCGTCTTCGCCTT
CGCCCTCAGACGAGTCGGATCTCCCTTTGGGCCGCCTCCCCGCATCGATACCGAGCGCTGCTCGAGAGAT
CTACGGGTGGCATCCCTGTGACCCCTCCCCAGTGCCTCTCCTGGCCCTGGAAGTTGCCACTCCAGTGCCC
ACCAGCCTTGTCCTAATAAAATTAAGTTGCATCATTTTGTCTGACTAGGTGTCCTTCTATAATATTATGG
GGTGGAGGGGGGTGGTATGGAGCAAGGGGCAAGTTGGGAAGACAACCTGTAGGGCCTGCGGGGTCTATTG
GGAACCAAGCTGGAGTGCAGTGGCACAATCTTGGCTCACTGCAATCTCCGCCTCCTGGGTTCAAGCGATT
CTCCTGCCTCAGCCTCCCGAGTTGTTGGGATTCCAGGCATGCATGACCAGGCTCAGCTAATTTTTGTTTT
TTTGGTAGAGACGGGGTTTCACCATATTGGCCAGGCTGGTCTCCAACTCCTAATCTCAGGTGATCTACCC
ACCTTGGCCTCCCAAATTGCTGGGATTACAGGCGTGAACCACTGCTCCCTTCCCTGTCCTTCTGATTTTG
TAGGTAACCACGTGCGGACCGAGCGGCCGCAGGAACCCCTAGTGATGGAGTTGGCCACTCCCTCTCTGCG
CGCTCGCTCGCTCACTGAGGCCGGGCGACCAAAGGTCGCCCGACGCCCGGGCTTTGCCCGGGCGGCCTCA
GTGAGCGAGCGAGCGCGCAGCTGCCTGCAGGGGCGCCTGATGCGGTATTTTCTCCTTACGCATCTGTGCG
GTATTTCACACCGCATA
[142 nt withheld, positions 4778-4919]
C
[141 nt withheld, positions 4921-5061]
CCTTTGACGTTGGAGTCCACGTTCTTTAATAGTGGACTCTTGTTCCAAACTGGAACAACACTCAACCCTA
TCTCGGGCTATTCTTTTGATTTATAAGGGATTTTGCCGATTTCGGCCTATTGGTTAAAAAATGAGCTGAT
TTAACAAAAATTTAACGCGAATTTTAACAAAATATTAACGTTTACAATTTTATGGTGCACTCTCAGTACA
ATCTGCTCTGATGCCGCATAGTTAAGCCAGCCCCGACACCCGCCAACACCCGCTGACGCGCCCTGACGGG
CTTGTCTGCTCCCGGCATCCGCTTACAGACAAGCTGTGACCGTCTCCGGGAGCTGCATGTGTCAGAGGTT
TTCACCGTCATCACCGAAACGCGCGAGACGAAAGGGCCTCGTGATACGCCTATTTTTATAGGTTAATGTC
ATGATAATAATGGTTTCTTAGACGTCAGGTGGCACTTTTCGGGGAAATGTGCGCGGAACCCCTATTTGTT
TATTTTTCTAAATACATTCAAATATGTATCCGCTCATGAGACAATAACCCTGATAAATGCTTCAATAATA
TTGAAAAAGGAAGAGTATGAGTATTCAACATTTCCGTGTCGCCCTTATTCCCTTTTTTGCGGCATTTTGC
CTTCCTGTTTTTGCTCACCCAGAAACGCTGGTGAAAGTAAAAGATGCTGAAGATCAGTTGGGTGCACGAG
TGGGTTACATCGAACTGGATCTCAACAGCGGTAAGATCCTTGAGAGTTTTCGCCCCGAAGAACGTTTTCC
AATGATGAGCACTTTTAAAGTTCTGCTATGTGGCGCGGTATTATCCCGTATTGACGCCGGGCAAGAGCAA
CTCGGTCGCCGCATACACTATTCTCAGAATGACTTGGTTGAGTACTCACCAGTCACAGAAAAGCATCTTA
CGGATGGCATGACAGTAAGAGAATTATGCAGTGCTGCCATAACCATGAGTGATAACACTGCGGCCAACTT
ACTTCTGACAACGATCGGAGGACCGAAGGAGCTAACCGCTTTTTTGCACAACATGGGGGATCATGTAACT
CGCCTTGATCGTTGGGAACCGGAGCTGAATGAAGCCATACCAAACGACGAGCGTGACACCACGATGCCTG
TAGCAATGGCAACAACGTTGCGCAAACTATTAACTGGCGAACTACTTACTCTAGCTTCCCGGCAACAATT
AATAGACTGGATGGAGGCGGATAAAGTTGCAGGACCACTTCTGCGCTCGGCCCTTCCGGCTGGCTGGTTT
ATTGCTGATAAATCTGGAGCCGGTGAGCGTGGGTCTCGCGGTATCATTGCAGCACTGGGGCCAGATGGTA
AGCCCTCCCGTATCGTAGTTATCTACACGACGGGGAGTCAGGCAACTATGGATGAACGAAATAGACAGAT
CGCTGAGATAGGTGCCTCACTGATTAAGCATTGGTAACTGTCAGACCAAGTTTACTCATATATACTTTAG
ATTGATTTAAAACTTCATTTTTAATTTAAAAGGATCTAGGTGAAGATCCTTTTTGATAATCTCATGACCA
AAATCCCTTAACGTGAGTTTTCGTTCCACTGAGCGTCAGACCCCGTAGAAAAGATCAAAGGATCTTCTTG
AGATCCTTTTTTTCTGCGCGTAATCTGCTGCTTGCAAACAAAAAAACCACCGCTACCAGCGGTGGTTTGT
TTGCCGGATCAAGAGCTACCAACTCTTTTTCCGAAGGTAACTGGCTTCAGCAGAGCGCAGATACCAAATA
CTGTCCTTCTAGTGTAGCCGTAGTTAGGCCACCACTTCAAGAACTCTGTAGCACCGCCTACATACCTCGC
TCTGCTAATCCTGTTACCAGTGGCTGCTGCCAGTGGCGATAAGTCGTGTCTTACCGGGTTGGACTCAAGA
CGATAGTTACCGGATAAGGCGCAGCGGTCGGGCTGAACGGGGGGTTCGTGCACACAGCCCAGCTTGGAGC
GAACGACCTACACCGAACTGAGATACCTACAGCGTGAGCTATGAGAAAGCGCCACGCTTCCCGAAGGGAG
AAAGGCGGACAGGTATCCGGTAAGCGGCAGGGTCGGAACAGGAGAGCGCACGAGGGAGCTTCCAGGGGGA
AACGCCTGGTATCTTTATAGTCCTGTCGGGTTTCGCCACCTCTGACTTGAGCGTCGATTTTTGTGATGCT
CGTCAGGGGGGCGGAGCCTATGGAAAAACGCCAGCAACGCGGCCTTTTTACGGTTCCTGGCCTTTTGCTG
GCCTTTTGCTCACATGT
Features (pLannotate 1.2.2; 26 found; start..end, strand, type, name):
      1..141     -  repeat_region  AAV2 ITR: inverted terminal repeat of adeno-associated virus serotype 2 inverted
    169..235     +  CDS            small t antigen (fragment): SV40 (simian virus 40) small t antigen
    261..472     +  promoter       EF-1α core promoter: core promoter for human elongation factor EF-1α
    473..581     +  intron         EF-1α intron A (fragment): intron upstream of the start codon of human EF-1α
   1207..1410    +  intron         EF-1α intron A: truncated intron upstream of the start codon of human EF-1α
   1426..1443    +  misc_feature   MCS (fragment): pUC18/19 multiple cloning site
   1450..1483    +  protein_bind   lox2272: Cre-mediated recombination occurs in the 8-bp core sequence (GGATACTT). lox2272 sites are compatible with each other, but incompatible with loxP or loxN sites (Lee and Saito, 1988). Cre recombinase
   1484..1533    -  intron         β-globin intron (fragment): internally truncated intron from human β-globin
   1534..1567    +  protein_bind   loxP: Cre-mediated recombination occurs in the 8-bp core sequence (GCATACAT). Cre recombinase
   1595..2467    +  CDS            hop: BACH_NATPH - Experimental evidence at protein level: Swiss-Prot protein existence level 1. Light-driven anion pump. Binding affinity for the anions is in the order, bromide > chloride > nitrate > azide > bromate and binding is pH dependent. From Natronomonas pharaonis (Natronobacterium pharaonis).
   2477..2536    +  CDS            KCNJ2 (fragment): KCNJ2_HUMAN - Also known as IRK1. Experimental evidence at protein level: Swiss-Prot protein existence level 1. Probably participates in establishing action potential waveform and excitability of neuronal and muscle tissues. Inward rectifier potassium channels are characterized by a greater tendency to allow potassium to flow into the cell rather than out of it. Their voltage dependence is regulated by the concentration of extracellular potassium; as external potassium is raised, the voltage range of the channel opening shifts to more positive voltages. The inward rectification is mainly due t
   2535..3251    +  CDS            EYFP: enhanced YFP mammalian codon-optimized
   3303..3336    -  protein_bind   lox2272: Cre-mediated recombination occurs in the 8-bp core sequence (GGATACTT). lox2272 sites are compatible with each other, but incompatible with loxP or loxN sites (Lee and Saito, 1988). Cre recombinase
   3337..3386    -  intron         β-globin intron (fragment): internally truncated intron from human β-globin
   3387..3420    -  protein_bind   loxP: Cre-mediated recombination occurs in the 8-bp core sequence (GCATACAT). Cre recombinase
   3421..3445    +  misc_feature   MCS (fragment): pBluescript multiple cloning site
   3445..4033    +  misc_feature   WPRE: woodchuck hepatitis virus posttranscriptional regulatory element
   4065..4541    +  polyA_signal   hGH poly(A) signal: human growth hormone polyadenylation signal
   4581..4721    +  repeat_region  AAV2 ITR: inverted terminal repeat of adeno-associated virus serotype 2 inverted
   4726..4777    -  misc_feature   bom (fragment): basis of mobility region from pBR322
   4796..5176    +  rep_origin     M13 ori (sequence partly withheld): M13 bacteriophage origin of replication; arrow indicates direction of (+) strand synthesis
   5252..5301    -  misc_feature   bom (fragment): basis of mobility region from pBR322
   5403..5438    -  CDS            rop (fragment): Rop protein, which maintains plasmids at low copy number; rop
   5533..5637    +  promoter       AmpR promoter: bla
   5638..6498    +  CDS            AmpR: β-lactamase; bla; confers resistance to ampicillin, carbenicillin, and related antibiotics
   6669..7257    +  rep_origin     ori: high-copy-number ColE1/pMB1/pBR322/pUC origin of replication
