[The description below was written by a language model from this plasmid's Addgene catalogue record, the feature table of its GenBank file and pLannotate feature annotations shown in this document.]
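Description:
pAAV-Ef1a-DO-NpHR3.0-eYFP-WPRE-pA is an AAV transfer plasmid for "Cre-Off" optogenetic inhibition, built on a double-floxed pAAV-Ef1a-DIO backbone. The expression cassette lies between two AAV2 inverted terminal repeats, which allow it to be packaged into recombinant AAV particles. The bacterial portion carries a high-copy ColE1/pUC-type origin, an M13 phage origin and an ampicillin resistance gene. The catalogue gives a total size of 7,296 bp, while the depositor's full sequence is 7,318 nt.

Expression is driven by the human EF-1α promoter with its intron A. The payload is NpHR3.0-EYFP: the light-driven chloride pump halorhodopsin from Natronomonas pharaonis, followed by a short fragment of the KCNJ2 (Kir2.1) potassium channel, which in the 3.0 version of the pump serves as a membrane-trafficking signal, and then EYFP fused at the C terminus. A WPRE and a human growth hormone polyadenylation signal follow, enhancing transcript stability and processing. The coding sequence sits in the forward, sense orientation relative to the promoter and is flanked by lox2272 and loxP sites. The upstream pair faces the opposite way to the downstream pair. This is the DIO/FLEx arrangement with the insert starting "on": cells without Cre express the opsin-reporter fusion, whereas Cre inverts the cassette and then excises between compatible sites. That locks the cassette in the antisense orientation and switches expression off.

The construct is intended for silencing and fluorescently marking Cre-negative neurons in Cre driver animals. The accompanying GenBank record covers only a 746 bp segment, spanning lox sites and part of the fluorescent protein sequence read in reverse, where the YFP portion is auto-labelled as a Venus fragment.
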