Addgene plasmid #37087: pAAV-Ef1a-DO-NpHR3.0-eYFP-WPRE-pA
Purpose: Expresses NpHR3.0-eYFP in cells lacking Cre (Cre-Off), for optogenetic inhibition
Depositing lab: Bernardo Sabatini. Depositing organization: Harvard Medical School. Publication: Novel recombinant adeno-associated viruses for Cre activated and inactivated transgene expression in neurons. Saunders A, Johnson CA, Sabatini BL. Front Neural Circuits. 2012 Jul 27;6:47. doi: 10.3389/fncir.2012.00047. eCollection 2012. PubMed 22866029.
Backbone
  Vector backbone: pAAV-Ef1a-DIO-hChR2(H134R)-mCherry-WPRE-pA
  Backbone manufacturer: K. Deisseroth Lab
  Backbone size w/o insert (bp): 5613
  Total vector size (bp): 7296
  Vector type: AAV, Cre/Lox ; Cre-Off
Growth in bacteria
  Bacterial resistance: Ampicillin, 100 μg/mL
  Growth temperature: 37°C
  Growth strain: Stbl3
  Copy number: Unknown
Gene/Insert
  Gene/Insert name: NpHR3.0-EYFP
  Species: Synthetic
  Insert size (bp): 1683
  Promoter: EF1a
  Tag / fusion protein: EYFP (C terminal on insert)
  Cloning method: Restriction Enzyme; 5′ cloning site Asc1 (not destroyed); 3′ cloning site Nhe1 (not destroyed)
  Sequencing primers: 5′ CTTCCATTTCAGGTGTCGTG; 3′ GCAGCGTATCCACATAGCG
Resource information
  A portion of this plasmid was derived from a plasmid made by: Karl Deisseroth Lab, Stanford Univ.
Terms and licenses: Academic/Nonprofit Terms; Industry Terms: Not Available to Industry
How to cite: pAAV-Ef1a-DO-NpHR3.0-eYFP-WPRE-pA was a gift from Bernardo Sabatini (Addgene plasmid # 37087 ; http://n2t.net/addgene:37087 ; RRID:Addgene_37087)
