LOCUS       Exported 746 bp ds-DNA linear SYN 30-MAY-2021
DEFINITION  synthetic linear DNA
ACCESSION   .
VERSION     .
KEYWORDS    pAAV-Ef1a-DO-NpHR3.0-eYFP-WPRE-pA
SOURCE      synthetic DNA construct
  ORGANISM  synthetic DNA construct
REFERENCE   1 (bases 1 to 746)
  AUTHORS   Saunders A, Johnson CA, Sabatini BL
  TITLE     Novel recombinant adeno-associated viruses for Cre activated and
            inactivated transgene expression in neurons.
  JOURNAL   Front Neural Circuits. 2012 Jul 27;6:47. doi:
            10.3389/fncir.2012.00047. eCollection 2012.
  PUBMED    22866029
REFERENCE   2 (bases 1 to 746)
  AUTHORS   .
  TITLE     Direct Submission
  JOURNAL   Exported May 30, 2021 from SnapGene Server 1.1.58
            http://www.snapgene.com
FEATURES             Location/Qualifiers
     source          1..746
                     /organism="synthetic DNA construct"
                     /mol_type="other DNA"
     protein_bind    47..80
                     /label=loxP
                     /bound_moiety="Cre recombinase"
                     /note="Cre-mediated recombination occurs in the 8-bp core
                     sequence (GCATACAT)."
     protein_bind    131..164
                     /label=lox2272
                     /bound_moiety="Cre recombinase"
                     /note="Cre-mediated recombination occurs in the 8-bp core
                     sequence (GGATACTT). lox2272 sites are compatible with each
                     other, but incompatible with loxP or loxN sites (Lee and
                     Saito, 1988)."
     CDS             complement(217..468)
                     /codon_start=1
                     /product="C-terminal fragment of mVenus for use in
                     bimolecular fluorescence complementation (BiFC) (Kodama and
                     Hu, 2010)"
                     /label=VC155
                     /translation="DKQKNGIKVNFKIRHNIEDGSVQLADHYQQNTPIGDGPVLLPDNH
                     YLSYQSALSKDPNEKRDHMVLLEFVTAAGITLGMDELYK"
     primer_bind     complement(259..280)
                     /label=EGFP-C
                     /note="EGFP, forward primer"
     primer_bind     608..627
                     /label=EXFP-R
                     /note="For distinguishing EGFP variants, reverse primer"
ORIGIN
        1 ttttgtaatc cagaggttga ttatcgataa gcttgatatc gaattcataa cttcgtatag
       61 catacattat acgaagttat tctttgcacc attctaaaga ataacagtga taatttctgg
      121 gttaaggcaa ataacttcgt ataggatact ttatacgaag ttatgctagc gctaccggtc
      181 gccaccgcca ccttacacct cgttctcgta gcagaacttg tacagctcgt ccatgccgag
      241 agtgatcccg gcggcggtca cgaactccag caggaccatg tgatcgcgct tctcgttggg
      301 gtctttgctc agggcggact ggtagctcag gtagtggttg tcgggcagca gcacggggcc
      361 gtcgccgatg ggggtgttct gctggtagtg gtcggcgagc tgcacgctgc cgtcctcgat
      421 gttgtggcgg atcttgaagt tcaccttgat gccgttcttc tgcttgtcgg ccatgatata
      481 gacgttgtgg ctgttgtagt tgtactccag cttgtgcccc aggatgttgc cgtcctcctt
      541 gaagtcgatg cccttcagct cgatgcggtt caccagggtg tcgccctcga acttcacctc
      601 ggcgcgggtc ttgtagttgc cgtcgtcctt gaagaagatg gtgcgctcct ggacgtagcc
      661 ttcgggcatg gcggacttga agaagtcgtg ctgcttcatg tggtcggggt agcgggcgaa
      721 gcactgcagg ccgtagccga aggtgg
//
