>Addgene plasmid #37087 | pAAV-Ef1a-DO-NpHR3.0-eYFP-WPRE-pA | addgene partial sequence | sequence record 47602 | EF1a-fwd
TCGTGAGGTACCGGATCCTCTAGAGTCGACTCCGGAATAACTTCGTATAGGATACTTTATACGAAGTTAT
GCAGAATGGTAGCTGGATTGTAGCTGCTATTAGCAATATGAAACCTCTTAATAACTTCGTATAGCATACA
TTATACGAAGTTATGGCGCGCCTTATCTAGATTTAGCCACCATGACAGAGACCCTGCCTCCCGTGACCGA
GAGTGCCGTGGCCCTTCAAGCCGAGGTTACCCAAAGGGAGTTGTTCGAGTTCGTGCTGAACGACCCTTTG
CTTGCAAGCAGTCTCTATATCAACATCGCACTTGCAGGACTGAGTATACTGCTGTTCGTTTTTATGACCC
GAGGACTCGATGATCCACGGGCAAAACTTATTGCTGTGTCAACCATCCTTGTGCCTGTCGTCAGCATTGC
CTCCTACACTGGATTGGCGAGCGGCCTGACAATTTCCGTTCTTGAAATGCCAGCGGGCCATTTTGCAGAA
GGCAGCTCAGTGATGCTGGGAGGAGAAGAGGTAGATGGTGTAGTCACCATGTGGGGACGGTATCTCACCT
GGGCACTTTCCACGCCCATGATTCTCCTCGCTCTGGGTCTCCTGGCCGGAAGCAATGCTACAAAGCTCTT
CACAGCTATCACGTTCGATATCGCTATGTGCGTGACTGGCCTTGCCGCGGCCCTGACTACCTCCTCCCAC
CTCATGAGATGGTTCTGGTACGCTATCAGTTGTGCATGCTTTCTGGTGGTCTTGTATATCCTGCTGGTGG
AGTGGGCACAGGACGCCAAAGCCGCGGGAACCGCTGACATGTTCAATACCCTGAAGCTGTTGACAGTAGT
GATGTGGCTGGGGTATCCAA
